>Addgene plasmid #170922 | pet21_TurboID_18A | addgene full sequence | sequence record 338018 | Addgene NGS Result
TAATACGACTCACTATAGGGGAATTGTGAGCGGATAACAATTCCCCTCTAGAAATAATTTTGTTTAACTT
TAAGAAGGAGATATACATATGGACTGGTTCAAAGCTTTCTACGACAAAGTTGCTGAAAAATTCAAAGAAG
CTTTCGCTAGCATGACTGGTGGACAGCAAATGGGTCGCGGATCCGAATTCATGAAAGACAATACTGTGCC
TCTGAAGCTGATCGCTCTCCTGGCTAATGGCGAGTTCCATAGTGGCGAACAGCTGGGAGAAACCCTGGGC
ATGTCCAGGGCCGCTATCAACAAGCACATTCAGACTCTGCGCGACTGGGGCGTGGACGTGTTCACCGTGC
CCGGAAAGGGCTACTCTCTGCCCGAGCCTATCCCGCTGCTGAACGCTAAACAGATTCTGGGACAGCTGGA
CGGCGGGAGCGTGGCAGTCCTGCCTGTGGTCGACTCCACCAATCAGTACCTGCTGGATCGAATCGGCGAG
CTGAAGAGTGGGGATGCTTGCATTGCAGAATATCAGCAGGCAGGGAGAGGAAGCAGAGGGAGGAAATGGT
TCTCTCCTTTTGGAGCTAACCTGTACCTGAGTATGTTTTGGCGCCTGAAGCGGGGACCAGCAGCAATCGG
CCTGGGCCCGGTCATCGGAATTGTCATGGCAGAAGCGCTGCGAAAGCTGGGAGCAGACAAGGTGCGAGTC
AAATGGCCCAATGACCTGTATCTGCAGGATAGAAAGCTGGCAGGCATCCTGGTGGAGCTGGCCGGAATAA
CAGGCGATGCTGCACAGATCGTCATTGGCGCCGGGATTAACGTGGCTATGAGGCGCGTGGAGGAAAGCGT
GGTCAATCAGGGCTGGATCACACTGCAGGAAGCAGGGATTAACCTGGACAGGAATACTCTGGCCGCTACG
CTGATCCGAGAGCTGCGGGCAGCCCTGGAACTGTTCGAGCAGGAAGGCCTGGCTCCATATCTGCCACGGT
GGGAGAAGCTGGATAACTTCATCAATAGACCCGTGAAGCTGATCATTGGGGACAAAGAGATTTTCGGGAT
TAGCCGGGGGATTGATAAACAGGGAGCCCTGCTGCTGGAACAGGACGGAGTTATCAAACCCTGGATGGGC
GGAGAAATCAGTCTGCGGTCTGCCGAAAAGAAGCTTGCGGCCGCACTCGAGCACCACCACCACCACCACT
GAGATCCGGCTGCTAACAAAGCCCGAAAGGAAGCTGAGTTGGCTGCTGCCACCGCTGAGCAATAACTAGC
ATAACCCCTTGGGGCCTCTAAACGGGTCTTGAGGGGTTTTTTGCTGAAAGGAGGAACTATATCCGGATTG
GCGAATGGG
[124 nt withheld, positions 1340-1463]
C
[91 nt withheld, positions 1465-1555]
A
[49 nt withheld, positions 1557-1605]
CCTTTGACGTTGGAGTCCACGTTCTTT
[37 nt withheld, positions 1633-1669]
ACCCTATCTCGGTCTATTCTTTTGATTTATAAGGGATTTTGCCGATTTCGGCCTATTGGTTAAAAAATGA
GCTGATTTAACAAAAATTTAACGCGAATTTTAACAAAATATTAACGCTTACAATTTAGGTGGCACTTTTC
GGGGAAATGTGCGCGGAACCCCTATTTGTTTATTTTTCTAAATACATTCAAATATGTATCCGCTCATGAG
ACAATAACCCTGATAAATGCTTCAATAATATTGAAAAAGGAAGAGTATGAGTATTCAACATTTCCGTGTC
GCCCTTATTCCCTTTTTTGCGGCATTTTGCCTTCCTGTTTTTGCTCACCCAGAAACGCTGGTGAAAGTAA
AAGATGCTGAAGATCAGTTGGGTGCACGAGTGGGTTACATCGAACTGGATCTCAACAGCGGTAAGATCCT
TGAGAGTTTTCGCCCCGAAGAACGTTTTCCAATGATGAGCACTTTTAAAGTTCTGCTATGTGGCGCGGTA
TTATCCCGTATTGACGCCGGGCAAGAGCAACTCGGTCGCCGCATACACTATTCTCAGAATGACTTGGTTG
AGTACTCACCAGTCACAGAAAAGCATCTTACGGATGGCATGACAGTAAGAGAATTATGCAGTGCTGCCAT
AACCATGAGTGATAACACTGCGGCCAACTTACTTCTGACAACGATCGGAGGACCGAAGGAGCTAACCGCT
TTTTTGCACAACATGGGGGATCATGTAACTCGCCTTGATCGTTGGGAACCGGAGCTGAATGAAGCCATAC
CAAACGACGAGCGTGACACCACGATGCCTGCAGCAATGGCAACAACGTTGCGCAAACTATTAACTGGCGA
ACTACTTACTCTAGCTTCCCGGCAACAATTAATAGACTGGATGGAGGCGGATAAAGTTGCAGGACCACTT
CTGCGCTCGGCCCTTCCGGCTGGCTGGTTTATTGCTGATAAATCTGGAGCCGGTGAGCGTGGGTCTCGCG
GTATCATTGCAGCACTGGGGCCAGATGGTAAGCCCTCCCGTATCGTAGTTATCTACACGACGGGGAGTCA
GGCAACTATGGATGAACGAAATAGACAGATCGCTGAGATAGGTGCCTCACTGATTAAGCATTGGTAACTG
TCAGACCAAGTTTACTCATATATACTTTAGATTGATTTAAAACTTCATTTTTAATTTAAAAGGATCTAGG
TGAAGATCCTTTTTGATAATCTCATGACCAAAATCCCTTAACGTGAGTTTTCGTTCCACTGAGCGTCAGA
CCCCGTAGAAAAGATCAAAGGATCTTCTTGAGATCCTTTTTTTCTGCGCGTAATCTGCTGCTTGCAAACA
AAAAAACCACCGCTACCAGCGGTGGTTTGTTTGCCGGATCAAGAGCTACCAACTCTTTTTCCGAAGGTAA
CTGGCTTCAGCAGAGCGCAGATACCAAATACTGTCCTTCTAGTGTAGCCGTAGTTAGGCCACCACTTCAA
GAACTCTGTAGCACCGCCTACATACCTCGCTCTGCTAATCCTGTTACCAGTGGCTGCTGCCAGTGGCGAT
AAGTCGTGTCTTACCGGGTTGGACTCAAGACGATAGTTACCGGATAAGGCGCAGCGGTCGGGCTGAACGG
GGGGTTCGTGCACACAGCCCAGCTTGGAGCGAACGACCTACACCGAACTGAGATACCTACAGCGTGAGCT
ATGAGAAAGCGCCACGCTTCCCGAAGGGAGAAAGGCGGACAGGTATCCGGTAAGCGGCAGGGTCGGAACA
GGAGAGCGCACGAGGGAGCTTCCAGGGGGAAACGCCTGGTATCTTTATAGTCCTGTCGGGTTTCGCCACC
TCTGACTTGAGCGTCGATTTTTGTGATGCTCGTCAGGGGGGCGGAGCCTATGGAAAAACGCCAGCAACGC
GGCCTTTTTACGGTTCCTGGCCTTTTGCTGGCCTTTTGCTCACATGTTCTTTCCTGCGTTATCCCCTGAT
TCTGTGGATAACCGTATTACCGCCTTTGAGTGAGCTGATACCGCTCGCCGCAGCCGAACGACCGAGCGCA
GCGAGTCAGTGAGCGAGGAAGCGGAAGAGCGCCTGATGCGGTATTTTCTCCTTACGCATCTGTGCGGTAT
TTCACACCGCAATGGTGCACTCTCAGTACAATCTGCTCTGATGCCGCATAGTTAAGCCAGTATACACTCC
GCTATCGCTACGTGACTGGGTCATGGCTGCGCCCCGACACCCGCCAACACCCGCTGACGCGCCCTGACGG
GCTTGTCTGCTCCCGGCATCCGCTTACAGACAAGCTGTGACCGTCTCCGGGAGCTGCATGTGTCAGAGGT
TTTCACCGTCATCACCGAAACGCGCGAGGCAGCTGCGGTAAAGCTCATCAGCGTGGTCGTGAAGCGATTC
ACAGATGTCTGCCTGTTCATCCGCGTCCAGCTCGTTGAGTTTCTCCAGAAGCGTTAATGTCTGGCTTCTG
ATAAAGCGGGCCATGTTAAGGGCGGTTTTTTCCTGTTTGGTCACTGATGCCTCCGTGTAAGGGGGATTTC
TGTTCATGGGGGTAATGATACCGATGAAACGAGAGAGGATGCTCACGATACGGGTTACTGATGATGAACA
TGCCCGGTTACTGGAACGTTGTGAGGGTAAACAACTGGCGGTATGGATGCGGCGGGACCAGAGAAAAATC
ACTCAGGGTCAATGCCAGCGCTTCGTTAATACAGATGTAGGTGTTCCACAGGGTAGCCAGCAGCATCCTG
CGATGCAGATCCGGAACATAATGGTGCAGGGCGCTGACTTCCGCGTTTCCAGACTTTACGAAACACGGAA
ACCGAAGACCATTCATGTTGTTGCTCAGGTCGCAGACGTTTTGCAGCAGCAGTCGCTTCACGTTCGCTCG
CGTATCGGTGATTCATTCTGCTAACCAGTAAGGCAACCCCGCCAGCCTAGCCGGGTCCTCAACGACAGGA
GCACGATCATGCGCACCCGTGGGGCCGCCATGCCGGCGATAATGGCCTGCTTCTCGCCGAAACGTTTGGT
GGCGGGACCAGTGACGAAGGCTTGAGCGAGGGCGTGCAAGATTCCGAATACCGCAAGCGACAGGCCGATC
ATCGTCGCGCTCCAGCGAAAGCGGTCCTCGCCGAAAATGACCCAGAGCGCTGCCGGCACCTGTCCTACGA
GTTGCATGATAAAGAAGACAGTCATAAGTGCGGCGACGATAGTCATGCCCCGCGCCCACCGGAAGGAGCT
GACTGGGTTGAAGGCTCTCAAGGGCATCGGTCGAGATCCCGGTGCCTAATGAGTGAGCTAACTTACATTA
ATTGCGTTGCGCTCACTGCCCGCTTTCCAGTCGGGAAACCTGTCGTGCCAGCTGCATTAATGAATCGGCC
AACGCGCGGGGAGAGGCGGTTTGCGTATTGGGCGCCAGGGTGGTTTTTCTTTTCACCAGTGAGACGGGCA
ACAGCTGATTGCCCTTCACCGCCTGGCCCTGAGAGAGTTGCAGCAAGCGGTCCACGCTGGTTTGCCCCAG
CAGGCGAAAATCCTGTTTGATGGTGGTTAACGGCGGGATATAACATGAGCTGTCTTCGGTATCGTCGTAT
CCCACTACCGAGATATCCGCACCAACGCGCAGCCCGGACTCGGTAATGGCGCGCATTGCGCCCAGCGCCA
TCTGATCGTTGGCAACCAGCATCGCAGTGGGAACGATGCCCTCATTCAGCATTTGCATGGTTTGTTGAAA
ACCGGACATGGCACTCCAGTCGCCTTCCCGTTCCGCTATCGGCTGAATTTGATTGCGAGTGAGATATTTA
TGCCAGCCAGCCAGACGCAGACGCGCCGAGACAGAACTTAATGGGCCCGCTAACAGCGCGATTTGCTGGT
GACCCAATGCGACCAGATGCTCCACGCCCAGTCGCGTACCGTCTTCATGGGAGAAAATAATACTGTTGAT
GGGTGTCTGGTCAGAGACATCAAGAAATAACGCCGGAACATTAGTGCAGGCAGCTTCCACAGCAATGGCA
TCCTGGTCATCCAGCGGATAGTTAATGATCAGCCCACTGACGCGTTGCGCGAGAAGATTGTGCACCGCCG
CTTTACAGGCTTCGACGCCGCTTCGTTCTACCATCGACACCACCACGCTGGCACCCAGTTGATCGGCGCG
AGATTTAATCGCCGCGACAATTTGCGACGGCGCGTGCAGGGCCAGACTGGAGGTGGCAACGCCAATCAGC
AACGACTGTTTGCCCGCCAGTTGTTGTGCCACGCGGTTGGGAATGTAATTCAGCTCCGCCATCGCCGCTT
CCACTTTTTCCCGCGTTTTCGCAGAAACGTGGCTGGCCTGGTTCACCACGCGGGAAACGGTCTGATAAGA
GACACCGGCATACTCTGCGACATCGTATAACGTTACTGGTTTCACATTCACCACCCTGAATTGACTCTCT
TCCGGGCGCTATCATGCCATACCGCGAAAGGTTTTGCGCCATTCGATGGTGTCCGGGATCTCGACGCTCT
CCCTTATGCGACTCCTGCATTAGGAAGCAGCCCAGTAGTAGGTTGAGGCCGTTGAGCACCGCCGCCGCAA
GGAATGGTGCATGCAAGGAGATGGCGCCCAACAGTCCCCCGGCCACGGGGCCTGCCACCATACCCACGCC
GAAACAAGCGCTCATGAGCCCGAAGTGGCGAGCCCGATCTTCCCCATCGGTGATGTCGGCGATATAGGCG
CCAGCAACCGCACCTGTGGCGCCGGTGATGCCGGCCACGATGCGTCCGGCGTAGAGGATCGAGATCTCGA
TCCCGCGAAAT
Features (pLannotate 1.2.2; 21 found; start..end, strand, type, name):
      1..19      +  promoter       T7 promoter: promoter for bacteriophage T7 RNA polymerase
     20..44      +  protein_bind   lac operator: The lac repressor binds to the lac operator to inhibit transcription in E. coli. This inhibition can be relieved by adding lactose or isopropyl-β-D-thiogalactopyranoside (IPTG). lac repressor encoded by lacI
     59..81      +  RBS            RBS: efficient ribosome binding site from bacteriophage T7 gene 10 (Olins and Rangwala, 1989)
    129..145     +  CDS            calmodulin (fragment): calcium-binding protein
    146..175     +  CDS            T7 tag (gene 10 leader) (fragment): leader peptide from bacteriophage T7 gene 10 promotes efficient translation in E. coli
    191..1150    +  CDS            TurboID: mutant of the E. coli biotin ligase BioID engineered for improved catalytic efficiency (Branon et al., 2018)
   1172..1189    +  CDS            9xHis (fragment): 9xHis affinity tag
   1199..1248    +  CDS            SET1 (fragment): solubility-enhancement tag derived from T7 phage gene 10B
   1256..1303    +  terminator     T7 terminator: transcription terminator for bacteriophage T7 RNA polymerase
   1340..1768    +  rep_origin     f1 ori (sequence partly withheld): f1 bacteriophage origin of replication; arrow indicates direction of (+) strand synthesis
   1821..1925    +  promoter       AmpR promoter: bla
   1926..2786    +  CDS            AmpR: β-lactamase; bla; confers resistance to ampicillin, carbenicillin, and related antibiotics
   2957..3545    +  rep_origin     ori: high-copy-number ColE1/pMB1/pBR322/pUC origin of replication
   3731..3870    -  misc_feature   bom: basis of mobility region from pBR322
   3972..4163    -  CDS            rop: Rop protein, which maintains plasmids at low copy number; rop
   4180..4560    +  CDS            YPB1_ECOLX: Protein predicted: Swiss-Prot protein existence level 4. From Escherichia coli.
   4632..4923    -  CDS            TcR (fragment): tetracycline efflux protein; tet; confers resistance to tetracycline
   4938..4959    -  protein_bind   CAP binding site: CAP binding activates transcription in the presence of cAMP. E. coli catabolite activator protein
   4972..6054    -  CDS            lacI: lac repressor; lacI; The lac repressor binds to the lac operator to inhibit transcription in E. coli. This inhibition can be relieved by adding lactose or isopropyl-β-D-thiogalactopyranoside (IPTG).
   6055..6132    -  promoter       lacI promoter: lacI
   6140..6419    -  CDS            TcR (fragment): tetracycline efflux protein; tet; confers resistance to tetracycline
