[The description below was written by a language model from this plasmid's Addgene catalogue record and pLannotate feature annotations shown in this document.]
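Description:
pet21_TurboID_18A is a 6,440-nt bacterial expression plasmid built on a pET21 backbone and intended for producing a TurboID-18A fusion protein in E. coli BL21-type hosts that supply T7 RNA polymerase. It is maintained through a ColE1/pBR322-type origin accompanied by the rop gene and the bom region, which is characteristic of pET vectors and implies moderated copy number, although the record lists copy number as unknown. Selection is by ampicillin via the β-lactamase gene and its own promoter. An f1 origin is also present, and short tetracycline-resistance fragments flanking the lacI region appear to be non-functional remnants of the pBR322 lineage.

The expression cassette consists of a T7 promoter immediately followed by a lac operator, the strong T7 gene 10 ribosome binding site, the coding region and a T7 terminator. The plasmid-borne lacI gene provides repressor, so transcription is held off until induction with IPTG or lactose. The annotated open reading frame centres on TurboID, an engineered E. coli biotin ligase with high catalytic efficiency used for proximity labelling. It is preceded by a partial T7 tag leader and followed by a polyhistidine stretch suitable for metal-affinity purification. The automated annotation does not identify an "18A" element. Small upstream and downstream matches labelled as calmodulin and SET1 fragments are very short and may be incidental hits, so the position and nature of the 18A portion are not stated in the record. The insert was introduced by ligation-independent cloning. The associated publication concerns a nanodisc-based approach for label-free characterization of membrane proteins, suggesting that the purified fusion serves as a biotinylating reagent in that context.
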