Addgene plasmid #170922: pet21_TurboID_18A
Purpose: Express TurboID_18A in Bl21
Depositing lab: Huan Bao. Depositing organization: UF Scripps Biomedical Research. Publication: Developing Nanodisc-ID for label-free characterizations of membrane proteins. Bao H. Commun Biol. 2021 Apr 30;4(1):514. doi: 10.1038/s42003-021-02043-y. PubMed 33931748.
Backbone
  Vector backbone: PET21
  Vector type: Bacterial Expression
Growth in bacteria
  Bacterial resistance: Ampicillin, 100 μg/mL
  Growth temperature: 37°C
  Growth strain: DH5alpha
  Copy number: Unknown
Gene/Insert
  Gene/Insert name: TurboID-18a
  Cloning method: Ligation Independent Cloning
  Sequencing primers: 5′ t7
Terms and licenses: Academic/Nonprofit Terms; Industry Terms: Not Available to Industry
How to cite: pet21_TurboID_18A was a gift from Huan Bao (Addgene plasmid # 170922 ; http://n2t.net/addgene:170922 ; RRID:Addgene_170922)
